>Addgene plasmid #203548 | pCAG-TSF-ATG13 (450-517)-ULK1 (836-1050) | addgene full sequence | sequence record 400872 | Addgene NGS Result
CATACTCTTCCTTTTTCAATATTATTGAAGCATTTATCAGGGTTATTGTCTCATGAGCGGATACATATTT
GAATGTATTTAGAAAAATAAACAAATAGGGGTTCCGCGCACATTTCCCCGAAAAGTGCCACCTGGGTCGA
CATTGATTATTGACTAGTTATTAATAGTAATCAATTACGGGGTCATTAGTTCATAGCCCATATATGGAGT
TCCGCGTTACATAACTTACGGTAAATGGCCCGCCTGGCTGACCGCCCAACGACCCCCGCCCATTGACGTC
AATAATGACGTATGTTCCCATAGTAACGCCAATAGGGACTTTCCATTGACGTCAATGGGTGGAGTATTTA
CGGTAAACTGCCCACTTGGCAGTACATCAAGTGTATCATATGCCAAGTACGCCCCCTATTGACGTCAATG
ACGGTAAATGGCCCGCCTGGCATTATGCCCAGTACATGACCTTATGGGACTTTCCTACTTGGCAGTACAT
CTACGTATTAGTCATCGCTATTACCATGGTCGAGGTGAGCCCCACGTTCTGCTTCACTCTCCCCATCTCC
CCCCCCTCCCCACCCCCAATTTTGTATTTATTTATTTTTTAATTATTTTGTGCAGCGATGGGGGCGGGGG
GGGGGGGGGGGCGCGCCAGGCGGGGCGGGGCGGGGCGAGGGGCGGGGCGGGGCGAGGCGGAGAGGTGCGG
CGGCAGCCAATCAGAGCGGCGCGCTCCGAAAGTTTCCTTTTATGGCGAGGCGGCGGCGGCGGCGGCCCTA
TAAAAAGCGAAGCGCGCGGCGGGCGGGAGTCGCTGCGCGCTGCCTTCGCCCCGTGCCCCGCTCCGCCGCC
GCCTCGCGCCGCCCGCCCCGGCTCTGACTGACCGCGTTACTCCCACAGGTGAGCGGGCGGGACGGCCCTT
CTCCTCCGGGCTGTAATTAGCGCTTGGTTTAATGACGGCTTGTTTCTTTTCTGTGGCTGCGTGAAAGCCT
TGAGGGGCTCCGGGAGGGCCCTTTGTGCGGGGGGAGCGGCTCGGGGGGTGCGTGCGTGTGTGTGTGCGTG
GGGAGCGCCGCGTGCGGCTCCGCGCTGCCCGGCGGCTGTGAGCGCTGCGGGCGCGGCGCGGGGCTTTGTG
CGCTCCGCAGTGTGCGCGAGGGGAGCGCGGCCGGGGGCGGTGCCCCGCGGTGCGGGGGGGGCTGCGAGGG
GAACAAAGGCTGCGTGCGGGGTGTGTGCGTGGGGGGGTGAGCAGGGGGTGTGGGCGCGTCGGTCGGGCTG
CAACCCCCCCTGCACCCCCCTCCCCGAGTTGCTGAGCACGGCCCGGCTTCGGGTGCGGGGCTCCGTACGG
GGCGTGGCGCGGGGCTCGCCGTGCCGGGCGGGGGGTGGCGGCAGGTGGGGGTGCCGGGCGGGGCGGGGCC
GCCTCGGGCCGGGGAGGGCTCGGGGGAGGGGCGCGGCGGCCCCCGGAGCGCCGGCGGCTGTCGAGGCGCG
GCGAGCCGCAGCCATTGCCTTTTATGGTAATCGTGCGAGAGGGCGCAGGGACTTCCTTTGTCCCAAATCT
GTGCGGAGCCGAAATCTGGGAGGCGCCGCCGCACCCCCTCTAGCGGGCGCGGGGCGAAGCGGTGCGGCGC
CGGCAGGAAGGAAATGGGCGGGGAGGGCCTTCGTGCGTCGCCGCGCCGCCGTCCCCTTCTCCCTCTCCAG
CCTCGGGGCTGTCCGCGGGGGGACGGCTGCCTTCGGGGGGGACGGGGCAGGGCGGGGTTCGGCTTCTGGC
GTGTGACCGGCGGCTCTAGAGCCTCTGCTAACCATGTTCATGCCTTCTTCTTTTTCCTACAGCTCCTGGG
CAACGTGCTGGTTATTGTGCTGTCTCATCATTTTGGCAAAGAATTCCTCGATCGACGGTATCGATAGCCA
CCATGGCTAGCTGGAGCCACCCGCAGTTCGAGAAAGGTGGAGGTGCCCGAGGTGGATCGGGAGGTGGATC
GTGGAGCCACCCGCAGTTCGAAAAAGGATTCGATTACAAGGATGACGATGACAAGACCGAAAACCTGTAT
TTTCAGGGTGGTACCAAACCCGCTTTTTCCAAGGACGATATCCTCCCTATGGATCTGGGAACCTTCTACA
GGGAGTTTCAGAATCCCCCTCAGCTCAGTAGCCTGAGCATTGACATCGGTGCCCAGTCCATGGCTGAGGA
CCTCGATTCTCTGCCTGAAAAACTGGCTGTGCACGAGAAGAACGTCAGAGAATTCGACGCATTTGTGGAG
ACCCTGCAGGGTAGCGACGAAGCGATGGAGCAGGAACACACTGAGATCCTGAGGGGTCTCAGATTCACCC
TGCTCTTTGTGCAGCATGTCCTGGAAATTGCTGCACTCAAGGGTAGTGCTAGCGAGGCAGCTGGTGGACC
AGAATACCAGCTGCAGGAGAGCGTGGTCGCCGACCAGATCTCTCTGCTCTCAAGGGAATGGGGCTTCGCT
GAGCAGCTGGTCCTCTATCTGAAGGTGGCCGAACTGCTCAGTAGCGGCCTGCAGTCCGCCATCGATCAGA
TTAGAGCTGGAAAGCTCTGCCTGTCCTCTACTGTGAAACAGGTGGTCCGGCGCCTGAACGAGCTCTACAA
GGCCAGTGTGGTCAGCTGTCAGGGACTCTCTCTGCGTCTCCAGCGGTTCTTTCTGGACAAACAGCGCCTG
CTCGATAGGATCCACTCAATTACAGCTGAACGCCTGATCTTCAGCCATGCAGTGCAGATGGTCCAGTCCG
CAGCCCTGGACGAAATGTTTCAGCACAGGGAGGGATGCGTCCCCAGATACCATAAGGCTCTGCTCCTGCT
CGAGGGTCTGCAGCACATGCTCAGCGACCAGGCCGATATCGAAAATGTGACTAAGTGCAAACTGTGTATT
GAGAGGAGACTCTCCGCTCTGCTCACAGGCATCTGTGCATGACTCGAGGAATTCACTCCTCAGGTGCAGG
CTGCCTATCAGAAGGTGGTGGCTGGTGTGGCCAATGCCCTGGCTCACAAATACCACTGAGATCTTTTTCC
CTCTGCCAAAAATTATGGGGACATCATGAAGCCCCTTGAGCATCTGACTTCTGGCTAATAAAGGAAATTT
ATTTTCATTGCAATAGTGTGTTGGAATTTTTTGTGTCTCTCACTCGGAAGGACATATGGGAGGGCAAATC
ATTTAAAACATCAGAATGAGTATTTGGTTTAGAGTTTGGCAACATATGCCCATATGCTGGCTGCCATGAA
CAAAGGTTGGCTATAAAGAGGTCATCAGTATATGAAACAGCCCCCTGCTGTCCATTCCTTATTCCATAGA
AAAGCCTTGACTTGAGGTTAGATTTTTTTTATATTTTGTTTTGTGTTATTTTTTTCTTTAACATCCCTAA
AATTTTCCTTACATGTTTTACTAGCCAGATTTTTCCTCCTCTCCTGACTACTCCCAGTCATAGCTGTCCC
TCTTCTCTTATGGAGATCCCTCGACCTGCAGCCCAAGCTTGGCGTAATCATGGTCATAGCTGTTTCCTGT
GTGAAATTGTTATCCGCTCACAATTCCACACAACATACGAGCCGGAAGCATAAAGTGTAAAGCCTGGGGT
GCCTAATGAGTGAGCTAACTCACATTAATTGCGTTGCGCTCACTGCCCGCTTTCCAGTCGGGAAACCTGT
CGTGCCAGCGGATCCGCATCTCAATTAGTCAGCAACCATAGTCCCGCCCCTAACTCCGCCCATCCCGCCC
CTAACTCCGCCCAGTTCCGCCCATTCTCCGCCCCATGGCTGACTAATTTTTTTTATTTATGCAGAGGCCG
AGGCCGCCTCGGCCTCTGAGCTATTCCAGAAGTAGTGAGGAGGCTTTTTTGGAGGCCTAGGCTTTTGCAA
AAAGCTAACTTGTTTATTGCAGCTTATAATGGTTACAAATAAAGCAATAGCATCACAAATTTCACAAATA
AAGCATTTTTTTCACTGCATTCTAGTTGTGGTTTGTCCAAACTCATCAATGTATCTTATCATGTCTGGAT
CCGCTGCATTAATGAATCGGCCAACGCGCGGGGAGAGGCGGTTTGCGTATTGGGCGCTCTTCCGCTTCCT
CGCTCACTGACTCGCTGCGCTCGGTCGTTCGGCTGCGGCGAGCGGTATCAGCTCACTCAAAGGCGGTAAT
ACGGTTATCCACAGAATCAGGGGATAACGCAGGAAAGAACATGTGAGCAAAAGGCCAGCAAAAGGCCAGG
AACCGTAAAAAGGCCGCGTTGCTGGCGTTTTTCCATAGGCTCCGCCCCCCTGACGAGCATCACAAAAATC
GACGCTCAAGTCAGAGGTGGCGAAACCCGACAGGACTATAAAGATACCAGGCGTTTCCCCCTGGAAGCTC
CCTCGTGCGCTCTCCTGTTCCGACCCTGCCGCTTACCGGATACCTGTCCGCCTTTCTCCCTTCGGGAAGC
GTGGCGCTTTCTCATAGCTCACGCTGTAGGTATCTCAGTTCGGTGTAGGTCGTTCGCTCCAAGCTGGGCT
GTGTGCACGAACCCCCCGTTCAGCCCGACCGCTGCGCCTTATCCGGTAACTATCGTCTTGAGTCCAACCC
GGTAAGACACGACTTATCGCCACTGGCAGCAGCCACTGGTAACAGGATTAGCAGAGCGAGGTATGTAGGC
GGTGCTACAGAGTTCTTGAAGTGGTGGCCTAACTACGGCTACACTAGAAGAACAGTATTTGGTATCTGCG
CTCTGCTGAAGCCAGTTACCTTCGGAAAAAGAGTTGGTAGCTCTTGATCCGGCAAACAAACCACCGCTGG
TAGCGGTGGTTTTTTTGTTTGCAAGCAGCAGATTACGCGCAGAAAAAAAGGATCTCAAGAAGATCCTTTG
ATCTTTTCTACGGGGTCTGACGCTCAGTGGAACGAAAACTCACGTTAAGGGATTTTGGTCATGAGATTAT
CAAAAAGGATCTTCACCTAGATCCTTTTAAATTAAAAATGAAGTTTTAAATCAATCTAAAGTATATATGA
GTAAACTTGGTCTGACAGTTACCAATGCTTAATCAGTGAGGCACCTATCTCAGCGATCTGTCTATTTCGT
TCATCCATAGTTGCCTGACTCCCCGTCGTGTAGATAACTACGATACGGGAGGGCTTACCATCTGGCCCCA
GTGCTGCAATGATACCGCGAGACCCACGCTCACCGGCTCCAGATTTATCAGCAATAAACCAGCCAGCCGG
AAGGGCCGAGCGCAGAAGTGGTCCTGCAACTTTATCCGCCTCCATCCAGTCTATTAATTGTTGCCGGGAA
GCTAGAGTAAGTAGTTCGCCAGTTAATAGTTTGCGCAACGTTGTTGCCATTGCTACAGGCATCGTGGTGT
CACGCTCGTCGTTTGGTATGGCTTCATTCAGCTCCGGTTCCCAACGATCAAGGCGAGTTACATGATCCCC
CATGTTGTGCAAAAAAGCGGTTAGCTCCTTCGGTCCTCCGATCGTTGTCAGAAGTAAGTTGGCCGCAGTG
TTATCACTCATGGTTATGGCAGCACTGCATAATTCTCTTACTGTCATGCCATCCGTAAGATGCTTTTCTG
TGACTGGTGAGTACTCAACCAAGTCATTCTGAGAATAGTGTATGCGGCGACCGAGTTGCTCTTGCCCGGC
GTCAATACGGGATAATACCGCGCCACATAGCAGAACTTTAAAAGTGCTCATCATTGGAAAACGTTCTTCG
GGGCGAAAACTCTCAAGGATCTTACCGCTGTTGAGATCCAGTTCGATGTAACCCACTCGTGCACCCAACT
GATCTTCAGCATCTTTTACTTTCACCAGCGTTTCTGGGTGAGCAAAAACAGGAAGGCAAAATGCCGCAAA
AAAGGGAATAAGGGCGACACGGAAATGTTGAATACT
Features (pLannotate 1.2.2; 23 found; start..end, strand, type, name):
      4..108     -  promoter       AmpR promoter: bla
    139..518     +  enhancer       CMV enhancer: human cytomegalovirus immediate early enhancer
    520..795     +  promoter       chicken β-actin promoter: No description available
    796..1812    +  intron         chimeric intron: chimera between introns from chicken β-actin and rabbit β-globin
   1810..1866    +  CDS            HBB (fragment): HBB_LEPEU - Experimental evidence at protein level: Swiss-Prot protein existence level 1. Involved in oxygen transport from the lung to the various peripheral tissues. From Lepus europaeus (European hare).
   1902..1921    +  CDS            Strep-Tag II (fragment): peptide that binds Strep-Tactin®, an engineered form of streptavidin
   1962..1984    +  CDS            Strep-Tag II (fragment): peptide that binds Strep-Tactin®, an engineered form of streptavidin
   1992..2015    +  CDS            FLAG: FLAG® epitope tag, followed by an enterokinase cleavage site
   2019..2038    +  CDS            TEV site (fragment): tobacco etch virus (TEV) protease recognition and cleavage site
   2046..2249    +  CDS            ATG13 (fragment): ATG13_HUMAN - Also known as KIAA0652. Experimental evidence at protein level: Swiss-Prot protein existence level 1. Autophagy factor required for autophagosome formation and mitophagy. Target of the TOR kinase signaling pathway that regulates autophagy through the control of the phosphorylation status of ATG13 and ULK1, and the regulation of the ATG13-ULK1-RB1CC1 complex. Through its regulation of ULK1 activity, plays a role in the regulation of the kinase activity of mTORC1 and cell proliferation. From Homo sapiens (Human).
   2238..2909    +  CDS            ULK1 (fragment): ULK1_HUMAN - Also known as KIAA0722. Experimental evidence at protein level: Swiss-Prot protein existence level 1. Serine/threonine-protein kinase involved in autophagy in response to starvation (PubMed:18936157, PubMed:21460634, PubMed:21795849, PubMed:25040165). Acts upstream of phosphatidylinositol 3-kinase PIK3C3 to regulate the formation of autophagophores, the precursors of autophagosomes (PubMed:18936157, PubMed:21460634, PubMed:21795849, PubMed:25040165). Part of regulatory feedback loops in autophagy: acts both as a downstream effector and negative regulator of mammalian target of rap
   2919..2996    +  CDS            HBB (fragment): HBB_PONPY - Experimental evidence at transcript level: Swiss-Prot protein existence level 2. Involved in oxygen transport from the lung to the various peripheral tissues. From Pongo pygmaeus (Bornean orangutan).
   3067..3122    +  polyA_signal   β-globin poly(A) signal: rabbit β-globin polyadenylation signal (Gil and Proudfoot, 1987)
   3507..3523    -  protein_bind   lac operator: The lac repressor binds to the lac operator to inhibit transcription in E. coli. This inhibition can be relieved by adding lactose or isopropyl-β-D-thiogalactopyranoside (IPTG). lac repressor encoded by lacI
   3531..3561    -  promoter       lac promoter: promoter for the E. coli lac operon
   3576..3597    -  protein_bind   CAP binding site: CAP binding activates transcription in the presence of cAMP. E. coli catabolite activator protein
   3610..3649    -  CDS            lacI (fragment): lac repressor; lacI; The lac repressor binds to the lac operator to inhibit transcription in E. coli. This inhibition can be relieved by adding lactose or isopropyl-β-D-thiogalactopyranoside (IPTG).
   3656..3678    +  promoter       SV40 promoter (fragment): SV40 enhancer and early promoter
   3702..3837    +  rep_origin     SV40 ori: SV40 origin of replication
   3857..3991    +  polyA_signal   SV40 poly(A) signal: SV40 polyadenylation signal
   3993..4047    -  CDS            lacI (fragment): lac repressor; lacI; The lac repressor binds to the lac operator to inhibit transcription in E. coli. This inhibition can be relieved by adding lactose or isopropyl-β-D-thiogalactopyranoside (IPTG).
   4230..4818    -  rep_origin     ori: high-copy-number ColE1/pMB1/pBR322/pUC origin of replication
   4989..3       -  CDS            AmpR (across the origin): β-lactamase; bla; confers resistance to ampicillin, carbenicillin, and related antibiotics
