[The description below was written by a language model from this plasmid's Addgene catalogue record and pLannotate feature annotations shown in this document.]
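Description:
pCAG-TSF-ATG13 (450-517)-ULK1 (836-1050) is a 5.8 kb mammalian expression plasmid built on the pCAG backbone. It is maintained in E. coli through a high-copy ColE1/pUC-type origin and selected with ampicillin via the β-lactamase gene and its own promoter. No mammalian selection marker is annotated, which suggests use by transient transfection. An SV40 origin is present, which can support episomal replication in cells expressing large T antigen. Short lac promoter/operator and lacI fragments are backbone remnants with no evident role in expression.

Expression is driven by the composite CAG promoter: the CMV immediate-early enhancer, the chicken β-actin promoter and a chimeric β-actin/β-globin intron. Transcripts are terminated by the rabbit β-globin polyadenylation signal; the small HBB fragments flagging the insert are β-globin exon sequences belonging to this cassette rather than part of the payload. The open reading frame, inserted between ClaI and XhoI sites, encodes a single polypeptide with an N-terminal "TSF" module, consisting of a Twin-Strep tag (two Strep-Tag II repeats), a FLAG epitope and a TEV protease cleavage site. This is followed by human ATG13 residues 450-517, a five-residue linker, human ULK1 residues 836-1050 (the C-terminal MIT domain region) and a stop codon. Tethering the ATG13 C-terminal segment to the ULK1 MIT domains yields a covalently linked version of this interaction within the autophagy-initiating ULK1 complex. The tags allow Strep-Tactin or anti-FLAG affinity purification and detection, and TEV cleavage removes them. The construct is intended for producing this fusion complex in mammalian cells, in the context of structural and biochemical work on the ULK1 complex and its association with the PI3KC3-C1 complex.
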