Addgene plasmid #203548: pCAG-TSF-ATG13 (450-517)-ULK1 (836-1050)
Purpose: Mammalian expression of ATG13 C-terminal and ULK1 MIT domain fusion complex
Depositing lab: James Hurley. Depositing organization: University of California, Berkeley. Publication: Structure and activation of the human autophagy-initiating ULK1C:PI3KC3-C1 supercomplex. Chen M, Nguyen TN, Ren X, Khuu G, Cook ASI, Zhao Y, Yildiz A, Lazarou M, Hurley JH. Nat Struct Mol Biol. 2025 Sep;32(9):1596-1605. doi: 10.1038/s41594-025-01557-x. Epub 2025 May 29. PubMed 40442316.
Backbone
  Vector backbone: pCAG
  Vector type: Mammalian Expression
Growth in bacteria
  Bacterial resistance: Ampicillin, 100 μg/mL
  Growth temperature: 37°C
  Growth strain: DH5alpha
  Copy number: High Copy
Gene/Insert
  Cloning method: Restriction Enzyme; 5′ cloning site ClaI (unknown if destroyed); 3′ cloning site XhoI (unknown if destroyed)
Terms and licenses: Academic/Nonprofit Terms; Industry Terms: Not Available to Industry
Depositor comments: TwinStrep-Flag-TEVsite-ATG13 (450-517)-5aa linker-ULK1 (836-1050)-stop
How to cite: pCAG-TSF-ATG13 (450-517)-ULK1 (836-1050) was a gift from James Hurley (Addgene plasmid # 203548 ; http://n2t.net/addgene:203548 ; RRID:Addgene_203548)
