>Addgene plasmid #203548 | pCAG-TSF-ATG13 (450-517)-ULK1 (836-1050) | depositor partial sequence | sequence record 394684 | TSF-TEVsite (ClaI/kpnI)
ATGGCTAGCTGGAGCCACCCGCAGTTCGAGAAAGGTGGAGGTGCCCGAGGTGGATCGGGAGGTGGATCGT
GGAGCCACCCGCAGTTCGAAAAAGGATTCGATTACAAGGATGACGATGACAAGACCGAAAACCTGTATTT
TCAGGGT
