>Addgene plasmid #203548 | pCAG-TSF-ATG13 (450-517)-ULK1 (836-1050) | depositor partial sequence | sequence record 394685 | ATG13 (450-517)-5linker-ULK1 (836-1050) (KpnI/xhoI)
AAACCCGCTTTTTCCAAGGACGATATCCTCCCTATGGATCTGGGAACCTTCTACAGGGAGTTTCAGAATC
CCCCTCAGCTCAGTAGCCTGAGCATTGACATCGGTGCCCAGTCCATGGCTGAGGACCTCGATTCTCTGCC
TGAAAAACTGGCTGTGCACGAGAAGAACGTCAGAGAATTCGACGCATTTGTGGAGACCCTGCAGGGTAGC
GACGAAGCGATGGAGCAGGAACACACTGAGATCCTGAGGGGTCTCAGATTCACCCTGCTCTTTGTGCAGC
ATGTCCTGGAAATTGCTGCACTCAAGGGTAGTGCTAGCGAGGCAGCTGGTGGACCAGAATACCAGCTGCA
GGAGAGCGTGGTCGCCGACCAGATCTCTCTGCTCTCAAGGGAATGGGGCTTCGCTGAGCAGCTGGTCCTC
TATCTGAAGGTGGCCGAACTGCTCAGTAGCGGCCTGCAGTCCGCCATCGATCAGATTAGAGCTGGAAAGC
TCTGCCTGTCCTCTACTGTGAAACAGGTGGTCCGGCGCCTGAACGAGCTCTACAAGGCCAGTGTGGTCAG
CTGTCAGGGACTCTCTCTGCGTCTCCAGCGGTTCTTTCTGGACAAACAGCGCCTGCTCGATAGGATCCAC
TCAATTACAGCTGAACGCCTGATCTTCAGCCATGCAGTGCAGATGGTCCAGTCCGCAGCCCTGGACGAAA
TGTTTCAGCACAGGGAGGGATGCGTCCCCAGATACCATAAGGCTCTGCTCCTGCTCGAGGGTCTGCAGCA
CATGCTCAGCGACCAGGCCGATATCGAAAATGTGACTAAGTGCAAACTGTGTATTGAGAGGAGACTCTCC
GCTCTGCTCACAGGCATCTGTGCATGA
